Addgene plasmid #78648: pBW213J116-Amp32C
Purpose: pSB3K3 carrying J116-30hrpR-32hrpS-t-hrpL-30gfp-t
Depositing lab: Baojun Wang. Depositing organization: University of Edinburgh. Publication: Engineering modular and tunable genetic amplifiers for scaling transcriptional signals in cascaded gene networks. Wang B, Barahona M, Buck M. Nucleic Acids Res. 2014 Aug;42(14):9484-92. doi: 10.1093/nar/gku593. Epub 2014 Jul 16. PubMed 25030903.
Backbone
  Vector backbone: pSB3K3
  Backbone manufacturer: BioBrick vector, IGEM registry
  Vector type: Synthetic Biology
Growth in bacteria
  Bacterial resistance: Kanamycin, 50 μg/mL
  Growth temperature: 37°C
  Growth strain: DH5alpha
  Copy number: Low Copy
Gene/Insert
  Gene/Insert name: J116-30hrpR-32hrpS-t-hrpL-30gfp-t
  Species: Synthetic
  Promoter: see insert
  Cloning method: Unknown
  Sequencing primers: 5′ pBRforEco; 3′ RNAde-BB-2R
Terms and licenses: Academic/Nonprofit Terms; Industry Terms: Not Available to Industry
How to cite: pBW213J116-Amp32C was a gift from Baojun Wang (Addgene plasmid # 78648 ; http://n2t.net/addgene:78648 ; RRID:Addgene_78648)
