[The description below was written by a language model from this plasmid's Addgene catalogue record.]
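Description:
pBW213J116-Amp32C is a synthetic-biology plasmid built on the BioBrick vector pSB3K3 from the iGEM registry. It is recorded as low copy, is propagated in E. coli, and is selected with kanamycin. No feature table accompanies the record, so the origin of replication and the exact part boundaries are not documented here. pSB3K3 is generally known as a p15A-origin BioBrick backbone.

The synthetic insert is summarised by its name, J116-30hrpR-32hrpS-t-hrpL-30gfp-t, which outlines a two-stage transcriptional amplifier with a fluorescent readout. "J116" most likely denotes a constitutive promoter of the Anderson J231xx family, although the record simply says "see insert" for the promoter. It drives an operon encoding hrpR and hrpS, followed by a terminator. The prefixes "30" and "32" appear to indicate the ribosome binding sites placed before each gene, probably the registry parts B0030 and B0032. HrpR and HrpS are the enhancer-binding activator proteins of the Pseudomonas syringae hrp regulatory system. They act together to switch on the sigma54-dependent hrpL promoter. In this construct the hrpL promoter controls gfp, which has its own "30" ribosome binding site and a second terminator.

GFP output therefore reports how strongly the HrpR/HrpS pair amplifies the input supplied by the upstream promoter. The "Amp32C" label suggests one variant in a series in which ribosome binding site strength tunes amplifier gain. This fits the associated work on modular, tunable genetic amplifiers for scaling transcriptional signals in cascaded gene networks. A fixed input promoter would suit it to characterising or benchmarking amplifier behaviour.
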