>Addgene plasmid #78648 | pBW213J116-Amp32C | depositor partial sequence | sequence record 146768 | backbone
TACTAGTAGCGGCCGCTGCAGTCCGGCAAAAAAACGGGCAAGGTGTCACCACCCTGCCCTTTTTCTTTAA
AACCGAAAAGATTACTTCGCGTTATGCAGGCTTCCTCGCTCACTGACTCGCTGCGCTCGGTCGTTCGGCT
GCGGCGAGCGGTATCAGCTCACTCAAAGGCGGTAATCTCGAGTCCCGTCAAGTCAGCGTAATGCTCTGCC
AGTGTTACAACCAATTAACCAATTCTGATTAGAAAAACTCATCGAGCATCAAATGAAACTGCAATTTATT
CATATCAGGATTATCAATACCATATTTTTGAAAAAGCCGTTTCTGTAATGAAGGAGAAAACTCACCGAGG
CAGTTCCATAGGATGGCAAGATCCTGGTATCGGTCTGCGATTCCGACTCGTCCAACATCAATACAACCTA
TTAATTTCCCCTCGTCAAAAATAAGGTTATCAAGTGAGAAATCACCATGAGTGACGACTGAATCCGGTGA
GAATGGCAAAAGCTTATGCATTTCTTTCCAGACTTGTTCAACAGGCCAGCCATTACGCTCGTCATCAAAA
TCACTCGCATCAACCAAACCGTTATTCATTCGTGATTGCGCCTGAGCGAGACGAAATACGCGATCGCTGT
TAAAAGGACAATTACAAACAGGAATCGAATGCAACCGGCGCAGGAACACTGCCAGCGCATCAACAATATT
TTCACCTGAATCAGGATATTCTTCTAATACCTGGAATGCTGTTTTCCCGGGGATCGCAGTGGTGAGTAAC
CATGCATCATCAGGAGTACGGATAAAATGCTTGATGGTCGGAAGAGGCATAAATTCCGTCAGCCAGTTTA
GTCTGACCATCTCATCTGTAACATCATTGGCAACGCTACCTTTGCCATGTTTCAGAAACAACTCTGGCGC
ATCGGGCTTCCCATACAATCGATAGATTGTCGCACCTGATTGCCCGACATTATCGCGAGCCCATTTATAC
CCATATAAATCAGCATCCATGTTGGAATTTAATCGCGGCCTCGAGCAAGACGTTTCCCGTTGAATATGGC
TCATAACACCCCTTGTATTACTGTTTATGTAAGCAGACAGTTTTATTGTTCATGATGATATATTTTTATC
TTGTGCAATGTAACATCAGAGATTTTGAGACACAACGTGGCTTTGTTGAATAAATCGAACTTTTGCTGAG
TTGAAGGATCAGATCACGCATCTTCCCGACAACGCAGACCGTTCCGTGGCAAAGCAAAAGTTCAAAATCA
CCAACTGGTCCACCTACAACAAAGCTCTCATCAACCGTGGCTCCCTCACTTTCTGGCTGGATGATGGGGC
GATTCAGGCCTGGTATGAGTCAGCAACACCTTCTTCACGAGGCAGACCTCAGCGCTAGCGGAGTGTATAC
TGGCTTACTATGTTGGCACTGATGAGGGTGTCAGTGAAGTGCTTCATGTGGCAGGAGAAAAAAGGCTGCA
CCGGTGCGTCAGCAGAATATGTGATACAGGATATATTCCGCTTCCTCGCTCACTGACTCGCTACGCTCGG
TCGTTCGACTGCGGCGAGCGGAAATGGCTTACGAACGGGGCGGAGATTTCCTGGAAGATGCCAGGAAGAT
ACTTAACAGGGAAGTGAGAGGGCCGCGGCAAAGCCGTTTTTCCATAGGCTCCGCCCCCCTGACAAGCATC
ACGAAATCTGACGCTCAAATCAGTGGTGGCGAAACCCGACAGGACTATAAAGATACCAGGCGTTTCCCCT
GGCGGCTCCCTCGTGCGCTCTCCTGTTCCTGCCTTTCGGTTTACCGGTGTCATTCCGCTGTTATGGCCGC
GTTTGTCTCATTCCACGCCTGACACTCAGTTCCGGGTAGGCAGTTCGCTCCAAGCTGGACTGTATGCACG
AACCCCCCGTTCAGTCCGACCGCTGCGCCTTATCCGGTAACTATCGTCTTGAGTCCAACCCGGAAAGACA
TGCAAAAGCACCACTGGCAGCAGCCACTGGTAATTGATTTAGAGGAGTTAGTCTTGAAGTCATGCGCCGG
TTAAGGCTAAACTGAAAGGACAAGTTTTGGTGACTGCGCTCCTCCAAGCCAGTTACCTCGGTTCAAAGAG
TTGGTAGCTCAGAGAACCTTCGAAAAACCGCCCTGCAAGGCGGTTTTTTCGTTTTCAGAGCAAGAGATTA
CGCGCAGACCAAAACGATCTCAAGAAGATCATCTTATTAAGGGGTCTGACGCTCAGTGGAACGAAAACTC
ACGTTAAGGGATTTTGGTCATGAGATTATCAAAAAGGATCTTCACCTAGATCCTTTTAAATTAAAAATGA
AGTTTTAAATCAATCTAAAGTATATATGAGTAAACTTGGTCTGACAGTTACCAATGCTTAATCAGTGAGG
CACCTATCTCAGCGATCTGTCTATTTCGTTCATCCATAGTTGCCTGACTCCCCGTCGTGTAGATAACTAC
GATACGGGAGGGCTTACCATCTGGCCCCAGTGCTGCAATGATACCGCGAGACCCACGCTCACCGGCTCCA
GATTTATCAGCAATAAACCAGCCAGCCGGAAGGGCCGAGCGCAGAAGTGGTCCTGCAACTTTATCCGCCT
CCATCCAGTCTATTCCATGGTGCCACCTGACGTCTAAGAAACCATTATTATCATGACATTAACCTATAAA
AATAGGCGTATCACGAGGCAGAATTTCAGATAAAAAAAATCCTTAGCTTTCGCTAAGGATGATTTCTGGA
ATTCGCGGCCGCTTCTAGAG
