>Addgene plasmid #78648 | pBW213J116-Amp32C | depositor partial sequence | sequence record 146769 | gfp
ATGCGTAAAGGAGAAGAACTTTTCACTGGAGTTGTCCCAATTCTTGTTGAATTAGATGGTGATGTTAATG
GGCACAAATTTTCTGTCAGTGGAGAGGGTGAAGGTGATGCAACATACGGAAAACTTACCCTTAAATTTAT
TTGCACTACTGGAAAACTACCTGTTCCATGGCCAACACTTGTCACTACTTTCGGTTATGGTGTTCAATGC
TTTGCGAGATACCCAGATCATATGAAACAGCATGACTTTTTCAAGAGTGCCATGCCCGAAGGTTATGTAC
AGGAAAGAACTATATTTTTCAAAGATGACGGGAACTACAAGACACGTGCTGAAGTCAAGTTTGAAGGTGA
TACCCTTGTTAATAGAATCGAGTTAAAAGGTATTGATTTTAAAGAAGATGGAAACATTCTTGGACACAAA
TTGGAATACAACTATAACTCACACAATGTATACATCATGGCAGACAAACAAAAGAATGGAATCAAAGTTA
ACTTCAAAATTAGACACAACATTGAAGATGGAAGCGTTCAACTAGCAGACCATTATCAACAAAATACTCC
AATTGGCGATGGCCCTGTCCTTTTACCAGACAACCATTACCTGTCCACACAATCTGCCCTTTCGAAAGAT
CCCAACGAAAAGAGAGACCACATGGTCCTTCTTGAGTTTGTAACAGCTGCTGGGATTACACATGGCATGG
ATGAACTATACAAATAATAA
