>Addgene plasmid #78648 | pBW213J116-Amp32C | addgene partial sequence | sequence record 154156 | GFPfusionREV 5'-CTCCACTGACAGAAAATTTG-3'
ACTCCAGTGAAAAGTTCTTCTCCTTTACGCATCTAGTATTTCTCCTCTTTAATCTCTAGTAGTACAAGCC
CTATAGCGATAACCATGCCAGCTTAAAAATAGAAATAACTGATTGATTTATAAAGATATTTTAAAATGTG
AAATTCTTTGTAATACAAAACTTTGCGCAAACCGTTTTTTGCCACAACAGCTTTTGGCACAAAAACATCG
GTCAGCTTCGCAAGGGAACTGATCCGGGACCGTGACCCACTCAGCGGACATAATCCGGCCTCTAGTATAT
AAACGCAGAAAGGCCCACCCGAAGGTGAGCCAGTGTGACTCTAGTAGAGAGCGTTCACCGACAAACAACA
GATAAAACGAAAGGCCCAGTCTTTCGACTGAGCCTTTCGTTTTATTTGATGCCTGGTTATTAGATCTGCA
ATTCTTTGATGCGTCGATAGAGCGTACGGCGTGGCACGTCCAGTTCCAGGCTTACCGAATCCACACAATT
GTCGTGGCGCTTGAGCGACTCCTGAATCAGGGCTTTTTCGATCACTCGCAATTGCGATTTGAGCCCACAG
GCCAAGTGCTCTTCGCCCTGCGGCTCGGCGCCCAGCAAGGGGAAACCCAGCACATGGCGTTTGGCTGCCG
CCTTGAGCTCACGGATATTGCCGGGCCAGTCGTGGCCCAGCAGCACTTTGTGCAGCAGTGGGCAAACATC
GGGAACGGGAACACCGAGCTCCCTCGCGGCGGCGGCCGTAAAACGTGTGAACAGGGGAACTATGCGATCA
GACTGGTTACGTAGCGGAGGAAGCTTGAGTGTCAGGACGTTCAGGCGAAAA
