>Addgene plasmid #78648 | pBW213J116-Amp32C | addgene partial sequence | sequence record 154157 | MoCloR 5'-gccacctgacgtctaagaaacc-3'
AAATAGGCGTATCACGAGGCAGAATTTCAGATAAAAAAAATCCTTAGCTTTCGCTAAGGATGATTTCTGG
AATTCGCGGCCGCTTCTAGAGTTGACAGCTAGCTCAGTCCTAGGGACTATGCTAGCTACTAGAGATTAAA
GAGGAGAAATACTAGATGAGTACAGGCATCGATAAGGACGTCCGAGAGTGTTGGGGCGTAACTGCATTAT
CAGCGGGTCATCAAATTGCAATGAATAGCGCGTTTCTGGATATGGACTTGCTGTTGTGCGGGGAAACCGG
CACCGGCAAGGACACACTGGCCAACCGCATTCACGAGTTGTCCAGCAGGTCGGGACCCTTTGTGGGCATG
AACTGCGCCGCCATTCCCGAGTCGCTGGCAGAGAGCCAGTTATTCGGTGTGGTCAACGGTGCATTCACCG
GCGTATGCCGGGCTCGCGAGGGCTACATAGAGGCCTCCAGTGGTGGCACCTTGTACCTGGATGAAATCGA
CAGCATGCCGTTGAGCCTGCAAGCCAAACTGCTGCGTGTGTTGGAGAGTCGAGGTATCGAGCGTCTGGGC
TCGACCGAATTTATCCCGGTGGATCTGCGGATCATTGCCTCGGCCCAGCGGCCACTGGATGAACTGGTGG
AACAAGGACTTTTCCGTCGCGACCTGTTTTTTCGGCTCAACGTGCTGACGCTTCACTTGCCAGCCTTGCG
CAAACGTCGTGAACAGATCCTGCCATTGTTCGACCAGTTCACCCAGGGTATCGCTGCCGAGTTCGGACGT
CCCGCTCCTGCGCTGGACAGTGGGCGTGTGCAGCTGCTGCTCAGCCACGACTGGCCGGGCAACATCCGCG
AATTGAAGTCTGCGGCCAAGCGCTTCGTACTCGG
